Addgene plasmid #112797: pGMV-U
Purpose: (Empty Backbone) Universal BeYDV-derived vector for cloning of up to four gRNAs
Depositing lab: Humberto Prieto. Depositing organization: Instituto de Investigaciones Agropecuarias. Publication: Grape Biotechnology: Past, Present, and Future. Prieto H, Miccono M, Aguirre C, Sánchez E, Castro A. In: Cantu D., Walker M. (eds) The Grape Genome. Compendium of Plant Genomes. Springer, Cham. 10.1007/978-3-030-18601-2_16.
Backbone
  Vector backbone: pTC223
  Backbone size (bp): 15615
  Vector type: Plant Expression, CRISPR
  Selectable markers: None
Growth in bacteria
  Bacterial resistance: Kanamycin, 50 μg/mL
  Growth temperature: 37°C
  Growth strain: DH5alpha
  Copy number: High Copy
Gene/Insert
  Cloning method: Restriction Enzyme
  Sequencing primers: 5′ unknown
Terms and licenses: Academic/Nonprofit Terms; Industry Terms: Not Available to Industry
Depositor comments: Addgene NGS results identified an IS5 element immediately upstream of KanR, which should not affect plasmid function.
How to cite: pGMV-U was a gift from Humberto Prieto (Addgene plasmid # 112797 ; http://n2t.net/addgene:112797 ; RRID:Addgene_112797)
