[The description below was written by a language model from this plasmid's Addgene catalogue record and pLannotate feature annotations shown in this document.]
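Description:
pGMV-U is an empty-backbone plant CRISPR vector built on pTC223. It is a binary T-DNA plasmid carrying a geminiviral replicon derived from Bean yellow dwarf virus (BeYDV) and is intended to accept up to four guide RNAs by restriction cloning. It is maintained in E. coli through a high-copy ColE1/pUC-type origin (with a pBR322 bom site) and kanamycin resistance. The pVS1 oriV, RepA and StaA functions allow replication and stable maintenance in Agrobacterium. The sequenced record is 16,816 nt, larger than the 15,615 bp listed for the backbone. At least part of that difference comes from an IS5 insertion element (insH transposase) found just upstream of KanR, which the depositor notes should not affect function. No plant selectable marker is recorded.

Between the nopaline-type left and right T-DNA borders, two short annotated BeYDV movement-protein fragments flank the cargo. This is consistent with duplicated viral intergenic regions bounding a replicon, although those regions are not themselves annotated. The BeYDV RepA coding region lies within this interval on the opposite strand. In such systems the viral replication proteins release and amplify the circular replicon in plant nuclei, raising the copy number of the editing components. The cargo includes Streptococcus pyogenes Cas9 driven by the CaMV 35S promoter and terminated by the Arabidopsis HSP18.2 terminator. It is followed by a region containing integron promoter, gentamicin and spectinomycin/streptomycin resistance gene fragments, and then a single gRNA scaffold. That marker-derived segment may be a stuffer replaced during guide cloning, but the record does not say so, nor does it annotate a promoter for gRNA expression. The associated publication concerns grape biotechnology, suggesting use for genome editing in grapevine and other plants.
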