Features (pLannotate 1.2.2; 22 found; start..end, strand, type, name):
    107..131     +  misc_feature   LB T-DNA repeat: left border repeat from nopaline C58 T-DNA
    509..565     +  CDS            MP_BEYDV (fragment): Protein inferred from homology: Swiss-Prot protein existence level 3. Involved in the viral transport within, and between cells. From Bean yellow dwarf virus (BeYDV).
   1072..1413    +  promoter       CaMV 35S promoter: strong constitutive promoter from cauliflower mosaic virus
   1451..5554    +  CDS            cas9: CAS9_STRP1 - Also known as csn1 From Streptococcus pyogenes serotype M1.
   5598..5846    +  terminator     HSP terminator: efficient transcription terminator from the Arabidopsis thaliana heat shock protein 18.2 gene (Nagaya et al., 2010)
   6315..6338    +  promoter       Pc promoter (fragment): intI1 (promoter lies within the coding sequence); class 1 integron promoter
   6514..6570    +  CDS            GmR (fragment): gentamycin acetyltransferase; aacC1; confers resistance to gentamycin
   6581..7368    +  CDS            SmR (fragment): aminoglycoside adenylyltransferase (Murphy, 1985); aadA; confers resistance to spectinomycin and streptomycin
   7520..7595    +  misc_RNA       gRNA scaffold: guide RNA scaffold for the Streptococcus pyogenes CRISPR/Cas9 system
   8196..9071    -  CDS            REPA_BEYDV: Experimental evidence at protein level: Swiss-Prot protein existence level 1. Implicated in enhancement of V-sense gene expression. Acts a an inhibitor of C-sense gene transcription. From Bean yellow dwarf virus (BeYDV).
   9366..9422    +  CDS            MP_BEYDV (fragment): Protein inferred from homology: Swiss-Prot protein existence level 3. Involved in the viral transport within, and between cells. From Bean yellow dwarf virus (BeYDV).
   9445..9469    +  misc_feature   RB T-DNA repeat: right border repeat from nopaline C58 T-DNA
   9809..10210   +  CDS            Y4CG_SINFN (fragment): Protein inferred from homology: Swiss-Prot protein existence level 3. From Sinorhizobium fredii (strain NBRC 101917 / NGR234).
  10770..11399   +  CDS            pVS1 StaA: stability protein from the Pseudomonas plasmid pVS1 (Heeb et al., 2000)
  11828..12901   +  CDS            pVS1 RepA: replication protein from the Pseudomonas plasmid pVS1 (Heeb et al., 2000)
  12967..13161   +  rep_origin     pVS1 oriV: origin of replication for the Pseudomonas plasmid pVS1 (Heeb et al., 2000)
  13364..13403   +  CDS            rop (fragment): Rop protein, which maintains plasmids at low copy number; rop
  13505..13645   +  misc_feature   bom: basis of mobility region from pBR322
  13831..14419   -  rep_origin     ori: high-copy-number ColE1/pMB1/pBR322/pUC origin of replication
  14504..14572   -  CDS            yghO (fragment) (sequence partly withheld): YGHO_ECOLI - Experimental evidence at transcript level: Swiss-Prot protein existence level 2. From Escherichia coli (strain K12).
  14571..15548   +  CDS            insH10 (sequence withheld): INH10_ECOLI - Protein inferred from homology: Swiss-Prot protein existence level 3. Involved in the transposition of the insertion sequence IS5. From Escherichia coli (strain K12).
  15705..16499   -  CDS            KanR: aminoglycoside phosphotransferase; aphA-3; confers resistance to kanamycin
>Addgene plasmid #112797 | pGMV-U | addgene full sequence | sequence record 224116 | Addgene NGS Result
CGCCTTACAACGGCTCTCCCCTGACGCCGTCCCGGACTGATGGGCTGCCTGTATCGAGTGGTGATTTTGT
GCCGAGCTGCCGGTCGGGGAGCTGTTGGCTGGCTGGTGGCAGGATATATTGTGGTGTAAACAAATTGACG
CTTAGACAACTTAATAACACATTGCGGACGTTTTTAATGTAGAGCTCAAAGTTTAACGCGTTAGCAGAAG
GCATGTTGTTGTGACTCCGAGGGGTTGCCTCAAACTCTATCTTATAACCGGCGTGGAGGCATGGAGGCAG
GGGTATTTTGGTCATTTTAATAGATAGTGGAAAATGACGTGGAATTTACTTAAAGACGAAGTCTTTGCGA
CAAGGGGGGGCCCACGCCGAATTTAATATTACCGGCGTGGCCCCCCCTTATCGCGAGTGCTTTAGCACGA
GCGGTCCAGATTTAAAGTAGAAAATTTCCCGCCCACTAGGGTTAAAGGTGTTCACACTATAAAAGCATAT
ACGATGTGATGGTATTTGATGGAGCGTATATTGTATCAGGTATTTCCGTTGGATACGAATTATTCGTACG
ACCCTCGGTACCGATCGGCGCGCCAGATTTGCCTTTTCAATTTCAGAAAGAATGCTAACCCACAGATGGT
TAGAGAGGCTTACGCAGCAGGTATCATCAAGACGATCTACCCGAGCAATAATCTCCAGGAAATCAAATAC
CTTCCCAAGAAGGTTAAAGATGCAGTCAAAAGATTCAGGACTAACTGCATCAAGAACACAGAGAAAGATA
TATTTCTCAAGATCAGAAGTACTATTCCAGTATGGACGATTCAAGGCTTGCTTCACAAACCAAGGCAAGT
AATAGAGATTGGAGTCTCTAAAAAGGTAGTTCCCACTGAATCAAAGGCCATGGAGTCAAAGATTCAAATA
GAGGACCTAACAGAACTCGCCGTAAAGACTGGCGAACAGTTCATACAGAGTCTCTTACGACTCAATGACA
AGAAGAAAATCTTCGTCAACATGGTGGAGCACGACACACTTGTCTACTCCAAAAATATCAAAGATACAGT
CTCAGAAGACCAAAGGGCAATTGAGACTTTTCAACAAAGGGTAATATCCGGAAACCTCCTCGGATTCCAT
TGCCCAGCTATCTGTCACTTTATTGTGAAGATAGTGGAAAAGGAAGGTGGCTCCTACAAATGCCATCATT
GCGATAAAGGAAAGGCCATCGTTGAAGATGCCTCTGCCGACAGTGGTCCCAAAGATGGACCCCCACCCAC
GAGGAGCATCGTGGAAAAAGAAGACGTTCCAACCACGTCTTCAAAGCAAGTGGATTGATGTGATATCTCC
ACTGACGTAAGGGATGACGCACAATCCCACTATCCTTCGCAAGACCCTTCCTCTATATAAGGAAGTTCAT
TTCATTTGGAGAGAACACGGGGGACTCCTGCAGGTAGATCGCTCGTCGACATGGATAAGAAGTACTCTAT
CGGACTCGATATCGGAACTAACTCTGTGGGATGGGCTGTGATCACCGATGAGTACAAGGTGCCATCTAAG
AAGTTCAAGGTTCTCGGAAACACCGATAGGCACTCTATCAAGAAAAACCTTATCGGTGCTCTCCTCTTCG
ATTCTGGTGAAACTGCTGAGGCTACCAGACTCAAGAGAACCGCTAGAAGAAGGTACACCAGAAGAAAGAA
CAGGATCTGCTACCTCCAAGAGATCTTCTCTAACGAGATGGCTAAAGTGGATGATTCATTCTTCCACAGG
CTCGAAGAGTCATTCCTCGTGGAAGAAGATAAGAAGCACGAGAGGCACCCTATCTTCGGAAACATCGTTG
ATGAGGTGGCATACCACGAGAAGTACCCTACTATCTACCACCTCAGAAAGAAGCTCGTTGATTCTACTGA
TAAGGCTGATCTCAGGCTCATCTACCTCGCTCTCGCTCACATGATCAAGTTCAGAGGACACTTCCTCATC
GAGGGTGATCTCAACCCTGATAACTCTGATGTGGATAAGTTGTTCATCCAGCTCGTGCAGACCTACAACC
AGCTTTTCGAAGAGAACCCTATCAACGCTTCAGGTGTGGATGCTAAGGCTATCCTCTCTGCTAGGCTCTC
TAAGTCAAGAAGGCTTGAGAACCTCATTGCTCAGCTCCCTGGTGAGAAGAAGAACGGACTTTTCGGAAAC
TTGATCGCTCTCTCTCTCGGACTCACCCCTAACTTCAAGTCTAACTTCGATCTCGCTGAGGATGCAAAGC
TCCAGCTCTCAAAGGATACCTACGATGATGATCTCGATAACCTCCTCGCTCAGATCGGAGATCAGTACGC
TGATTTGTTCCTCGCTGCTAAGAACCTCTCTGATGCTATCCTCCTCAGTGATATCCTCAGAGTGAACACC
GAGATCACCAAGGCTCCACTCTCAGCTTCTATGATCAAGAGATACGATGAGCACCACCAGGATCTCACAC
TTCTCAAGGCTCTTGTTAGACAGCAGCTCCCAGAGAAGTACAAAGAGATTTTCTTCGATCAGTCTAAGAA
CGGATACGCTGGTTACATCGATGGTGGTGCATCTCAAGAAGAGTTCTACAAGTTCATCAAGCCTATCCTC
GAGAAGATGGATGGAACCGAGGAACTCCTCGTGAAGCTCAATAGAGAGGATCTTCTCAGAAAGCAGAGGA
CCTTCGATAACGGATCTATCCCTCATCAGATCCACCTCGGAGAGTTGCACGCTATCCTTAGAAGGCAAGA
GGATTTCTACCCATTCCTCAAGGATAACAGGGAAAAGATTGAGAAGATTCTCACCTTCAGAATCCCTTAC
TACGTGGGACCTCTCGCTAGAGGAAACTCAAGATTCGCTTGGATGACCAGAAAGTCTGAGGAAACCATCA
CCCCTTGGAACTTCGAAGAGGTGGTGGATAAGGGTGCTAGTGCTCAGTCTTTCATCGAGAGGATGACCAA
CTTCGATAAGAACCTTCCAAACGAGAAGGTGCTCCCTAAGCACTCTTTGCTCTACGAGTACTTCACCGTG
TACAACGAGTTGACCAAGGTTAAGTACGTGACCGAGGGAATGAGGAAGCCTGCTTTTTTGTCAGGTGAGC
AAAAGAAGGCTATCGTTGATCTCTTGTTCAAGACCAACAGAAAGGTGACCGTGAAGCAGCTCAAAGAGGA
TTACTTCAAGAAAATCGAGTGCTTCGATTCAGTTGAGATTTCTGGTGTTGAGGATAGGTTCAACGCATCT
CTCGGAACCTACCACGATCTCCTCAAGATCATTAAGGATAAGGATTTCTTGGATAACGAGGAAAACGAGG
ATATCTTGGAGGATATCGTTCTTACCCTCACCCTCTTTGAAGATAGAGAGATGATTGAAGAAAGGCTCAA
GACCTACGCTCATCTCTTCGATGATAAGGTGATGAAGCAGTTGAAGAGAAGAAGATACACTGGTTGGGGA
AGGCTCTCAAGAAAGCTCATTAACGGAATCAGGGATAAGCAGTCTGGAAAGACAATCCTTGATTTCCTCA
AGTCTGATGGATTCGCTAACAGAAACTTCATGCAGCTCATCCACGATGATTCTCTCACCTTTAAAGAGGA
TATCCAGAAGGCTCAGGTTTCAGGACAGGGTGATAGTCTCCATGAGCATATCGCTAACCTCGCTGGATCT
CCTGCAATCAAGAAGGGAATCCTCCAGACTGTGAAGGTTGTGGATGAGTTGGTGAAGGTGATGGGAAGGC
ATAAGCCTGAGAACATCGTGATCGAAATGGCTAGAGAGAACCAGACCACTCAGAAGGGACAGAAGAACTC
TAGGGAAAGGATGAAGAGGATCGAGGAAGGTATCAAAGAGCTTGGATCTCAGATCCTCAAAGAGCACCCT
GTTGAGAACACTCAGCTCCAGAATGAGAAGCTCTACCTCTACTACCTCCAGAACGGAAGGGATATGTATG
TGGATCAAGAGTTGGATATCAACAGGCTCTCTGATTACGATGTTGATCATATCGTGCCACAGTCATTCTT
GAAGGATGATTCTATCGATAACAAGGTGCTCACCAGGTCTGATAAGAACAGGGGTAAGAGTGATAACGTG
CCAAGTGAAGAGGTTGTGAAGAAAATGAAGAACTATTGGAGGCAGCTCCTCAACGCTAAGCTCATCACTC
AGAGAAAGTTCGATAACTTGACTAAGGCTGAGAGGGGAGGACTCTCTGAATTGGATAAGGCAGGATTCAT
CAAGAGGCAGCTTGTGGAAACCAGGCAGATCACTAAGCACGTTGCACAGATCCTCGATTCTAGGATGAAC
ACCAAGTACGATGAGAACGATAAGTTGATCAGGGAAGTGAAGGTTATCACCCTCAAGTCAAAGCTCGTGT
CTGATTTCAGAAAGGATTTCCAATTCTACAAGGTGAGGGAAATCAACAACTACCACCACGCTCACGATGC
TTACCTTAACGCTGTTGTTGGAACCGCTCTCATCAAGAAGTATCCTAAGCTCGAGTCAGAGTTCGTGTAC
GGTGATTACAAGGTGTACGATGTGAGGAAGATGATCGCTAAGTCTGAGCAAGAGATCGGAAAGGCTACCG
CTAAGTATTTCTTCTACTCTAACATCATGAATTTCTTCAAGACCGAGATTACCCTCGCTAACGGTGAGAT
CAGAAAGAGGCCACTCATCGAGACAAACGGTGAAACAGGTGAGATCGTGTGGGATAAGGGAAGGGATTTC
GCTACCGTTAGAAAGGTGCTCTCTATGCCACAGGTGAACATCGTTAAGAAAACCGAGGTGCAGACCGGTG
GATTCTCTAAAGAGTCTATCCTCCCTAAGAGGAACTCTGATAAGCTCATTGCTAGGAAGAAGGATTGGGA
CCCTAAGAAATACGGTGGTTTCGATTCTCCTACCGTGGCTTACTCTGTTCTCGTTGTGGCTAAGGTTGAG
AAGGGAAAGAGTAAGAAGCTCAAGTCTGTTAAGGAACTTCTCGGAATCACTATCATGGAAAGGTCATCTT
TCGAGAAGAACCCAATCGATTTCCTCGAGGCTAAGGGATACAAAGAGGTTAAGAAGGATCTCATCATCAA
GCTCCCAAAGTACTCACTCTTCGAACTCGAGAACGGTAGAAAGAGGATGCTCGCTTCTGCTGGTGAGCTT
CAAAAGGGAAACGAGCTTGCTCTCCCATCTAAGTACGTTAACTTTCTTTACCTCGCTTCTCACTACGAGA
AGTTGAAGGGATCTCCAGAAGATAACGAGCAGAAGCAACTTTTCGTTGAGCAGCACAAGCACTACTTGGA
TGAGATCATCGAGCAGATCTCTGAGTTCTCTAAAAGGGTGATCCTCGCTGATGCAAACCTCGATAAGGTG
TTGTCTGCTTACAACAAGCACAGAGATAAGCCTATCAGGGAACAGGCAGAGAACATCATCCATCTCTTCA
CCCTTACCAACCTCGGTGCTCCTGCTGCTTTCAAGTACTTCGATACAACCATCGATAGGAAGAGATACAC
CTCTACCAAAGAAGTGCTCGATGCTACCCTCATCCATCAGTCTATCACTGGACTCTACGAGACTAGGATC
GATCTCTCACAGCTCGGTGGTGATTCAAGGGCTGATCCTAAGAAGAAGAGGAAGGTTTGACTCGAGATAT
GAAGATGAAGATGAAATATTTGGTGTGTCAAATAAAAAGCTTGTGTGCTTAAGTTTGTGTTTTTTTCTTG
GCTTGTTGTGTTATGAATTTGTGGCTTTTTCTAATATTAAATGAATGTAAGATCACATTATAATGAATAA
ACAAATGTTTCTATAATCCATTGTGAATGTTTTGTTGGATCTCTTCTGCAGCATATAACTACTGTATGTG
CTATGGTATGGACTATGGAATATGATTAAAGATAAGGAGCTCCGGTGACGGACCCATGGGCTTCGACTTG
CCTTCCGCACAATACATCATTTCTTCTTAGCTTTTTTTCTTCTTCTTCGTTCATACAGTTTTTTTTTGTT
TATCAGCTTACATTTTCTTGAACCGTAGCTTTCGTTTTCTTCTTTTTAACTTTCCATTCGGAGTTTTTGT
ATCTTGTTTCATAGTTTGTCCCAGGATTAGAATGATTAGGCATCGAACCTTCAAGAATTTGATTGAATAA
AACATCTTCATTCTTAAGATATGAAGATAATCTTCAAAAGGCCCCTGGGAATCTGAAAGAAGAGAAGCAG
GCCCATTTATATGGGAAAGAACAATAGTATTTCTTATATAGGCCCATTTAAGTTGAAAACAATCTTCAAA
AGTCCCACATCGCTTAGATAAGAAAACGAAGCTGAGTTTATATACAGCTAGAGTCGAAGTAGTGATTGGG
AGACCAACCCAGTGGACATAAGCCTGTTCGGTTCGTAAGCTGTAATGCAAGTAGCGTATGCGCTCACGCA
ACTGGTCCAGAACCTTGACCGAACGCAGCGGTGGTAACGGCGCAGTGGCGGTTTTCATGGCTTGTTATGA
CTGTTTTTTTGGGGTACAGTCTATGCCTCGGGCATCCAAGCAGCAAGCGCGTTACGCCGTGGGTCGATGT
TTGATGTTATGGAGCAGCAACGATGTTACGCAGCAGGGCAGTCGCCCTAAAACAAAGTTAAACATCATGG
GGGAAGCGGTGATCGCCGAAGTATCGACTCAACTATCAGAGGTAGTTGGCGTCATCGAGCGCCATCTCGA
ACCGACGTTGCTGGCCGTACATTTGTACGGCTCCGCAGTGGATGGCGGCCTGAAGCCACACAGTGATATT
GATTTGCTGGTTACGGTGACCGTAAGGCTTGATGAAACAACGCGGCGAGCTTTGATCAACGACCTTTTGG
AAACTTCGGCTTCCCCTGGAGAGAGCGAGATTCTCCGCGCTGTAGAAGTCACCATTGTTGTGCACGACGA
CATCATTCCGTGGCGTTATCCAGCTAAGCGCGAACTGCAATTTGGAGAATGGCAGCGCAATGACATTCTT
GCAGGTATCTTCGAGCCAGCCACGATCGACATTGATCTGGCTATCTTGCTGACAAAAGCAAGAGAACATA
GCGTTGCCTTGGTAGGTCCAGCGGCGGAGGAACTCTTTGATCCGGTTCCTGAACAGGATCTATTTGAGGC
GCTAAATGAAACCTTAACGCTATGGAACTCGCCGCCCGACTGGGCTGGCGATGAGCGAAATGTAGTGCTT
ACGTTGTCCCGCATTTGGTACAGCGCAGTAACCGGCAAAATCGCGCCGAAGGATGTCGCTGCCGACTGGG
CAATGGAGCGCCTGCCGGCCCAGTATCAGCCCGTCATACTTGAAGCTAGACAGGCTTATCTTGGACAAGA
AGAAGATCGCTTGGCCTCGCGCGCAGATCAGTTGGAAGAATTTGTCCACTACGTGAAAGGCGAGATCACC
AAGGTAGTCGGCAAATAATGTCTAGCTAGAAATTCGTTCAAGCCGACGCCGCTTCGCGGCGCGGCTTAAC
TCAAGCGTTAGATGCACTAAGCACATAATTGCTCACAGCCAAACTATCAGGTCAAGTCTGCTTTTATTAT
TTTTAAGCGTGCATAATAAGCCGGTCTCGGTTTTAGAGCTAGAAATAGCAAGTTAAAATAAGGCTAGTCC
GTTATCAACTTGAAAAAGTGGCACCGAGTCGGTGCTTTTTTTTGCAAAATTTTCCAGATCGATTTCTTCT
TCCTCTGTTCTTCGGCGTTCAATTTCTGGGGTTTTCTCTTCGTTTTCTGTAACTGAAACCTAAAATTTGA
CCTAAAAAAAATCTCAAATAATATGATTCAGTGGTTTTGTACTTTTCAGTTAGTTGAGTTTTGCAGTTCC
GATGAGATAAACCAATAAGCTTGACCGAGTGTACTTCAAGTCAGTGGGAAATCAATAAAATGATTATTTT
ATGAATATATTTCATTGTGCAAGTAGATAGAAATTACATATGTTACATAACACACGAAATAAACAAAAAA
AGACAATCCAAAAACAAACACCCCAAAAAAAATAATCACTTTAGATAAACTCGTATGAGGAGAGGCACGT
TCAGTGACTCGACGATTCCCGAGCAAAAAAAGTCTCCCCGTCACACATGTAGTGGGTGACGCAATTATCT
TTAAAGTAATCCTTCTGTTGACTTGTCATTGATAACATCCAGTCTTCGTCAGGATTGCAAAGAATTATAG
AAGGGATCCCACCTTTTATTTTCTTCTTTTTTCCATATTTAGGGTTGACAGTGAAATCAGACTGGCAACC
TATTAATTGCTTCCACAATGGGACGAACTTGAAGGGGATGTCGTCGATGATATTATAGGTGGCGTGTTCA
TCGTAGTTGGTGAAATCGATGGTACCGTTCCAATAGTTGTGTCGTCCGAGACTTCTAGCCCAGGTGGTCT
TTCCGGTACGAGTTGGTCCGCAGATGTAGAGGCTGGGGTGTCGGATTCCATTCCTTCCATTGTCCTTGTT
AAATCGGCCATCCATTCAAGGTCAGATTGAGCTTGTTGGTATGAGACAGGATGTATGTAAGTATAAGCGT
CTATGCTTACATGGTATAGATGGGTTTCCCTCCAGGAGTGTAGATCTTCGTGGCAGCGAAGATCTGATTC
TGTGAAGGGCGACACATACGGTTCAGGTTGTGGAGGGAATAATTTGTTGGCTGAATATTCCAGCCATTGA
AGCTTTGTTGCCCATTCATGAGGGAATTCTTCCTTGATCATGTCAAGATATTCCTCCTTAGACGTTGCAG
TCTGGATAATAGTTCTCCATCGTGCGTCAGATTTGCGAGGAGAAACCTTATGATCTCGGAAATCTCCTCT
GGTTTTAATATCTCCGTCCTTTGATATGTAATCAAGGACTTGTTTAGAGTTTCTAGCTGGCTGGATATTA
GGGTGATTTCCTTCAAAATCGAAAAAAGAAGGATCCCTAATACAAGGTTTTTTATCAAGCTGGAGAAGAG
CATGATAGTGGGTAGTGCCATCTTGATGAAGCTCAGAAGCAACACCAAGGAAGAAAATAAGAAAAGGTGT
GAGTTTCTCCCAGAGAAACTGGAATAAATCATCTCTTTGAGATGAGCACTTGGGATAGGTAAGGAAAACA
TATTTAGATTGGAGTCTGAAGTTCTTACTAGCAGAAGGCATGTTGTTGTGACTCCGAGGGGTTGCCTCAA
ACTCTATCTTATAACCGGCGTGGAGGCATGGAGGCAGGGGTATTTTGGTCATTTTAATAGATAGTGGAAA
ATGACGTGGAATTTACTTAAAGACGAAGTCTTTGCGACAAGGGGGGGCCCACGCCGAATTTAATATTACC
GGCGTGGCCCCCCCTTATCGCGAGTGCTTTAGCACGAGCGGTCCAGATTTAAAGTAGAAAATTTCCCGCC
CACTAGGGTTAAAGGTGTTCACACTATAAAAGCATATACGATGTGATGGTATTTGATGGAGCGTATATTG
TATCAGGTATTTCCGTTGGATACGAATTATTCGTACGACCCTCATAGTTTAAACTATCAGTGTTTGACAG
GATATATTGGCGGGTAAACCTAAGAGAAAAGAGCGTTTATTAGAATAATCGGATATTTAAAAGGGCGTGA
AAAGGTTTATCCGTTCGTCCATTTGTATGTGCATGCCAACCACAGGGTTCCCCTCGGGATCAAAGTACTT
TGATCCAACCCCTCCGCTGCTATAGTGCAGTCGGCTTCTGACGTTCAGTGCAGCCGTCTTCTGAAAACGA
CATGTCGCACAAGTCCTAAGTTACGCGACAGGCTGCCGCCCTGCCCTTTTCCTGGCGTTTTCTTGTCGCG
TGTTTTAGTCGCATAAAGTAGAATACTTGCGACTAGAACCGGAGACATTACGCCATGAACAAGAGCGCCG
CCGCTGGCCTGCTGGGCTATGCCCGCGTCAGCACCGACGACCAGGACTTGACCAACCAACGGGCCGAACT
GCACGCGGCCGGCTGCACCAAGCTGTTTTCCGAGAAGATCACCGGCACCAGGCGCGACCGCCCGGAGCTG
GCCAGGATGCTTGACCACCTACGCCCTGGCGACGTTGTGACAGTGACCAGGCTAGACCGCCTGGCCCGCA
GCACCCGCGACCTACTGGACATTGCCGAGCGCATCCAGGAGGCCGGCGCGGGCCTGCGTAGCCTGGCAGA
GCCGTGGGCCGACACCACCACGCCGGCCGGCCGCATGGTGTTGACCGTGTTCGCCGGCATTGCCGAGTTC
GAGCGTTCCCTAATCATCGACCGCACCCGGAGCGGGCGCGAGGCCGCCAAGGCCCGAGGCGTGAAGTTTG
GCCCCCGCCCTACCCTCACCCCGGCACAGATCGCGCACGCCCGCGAGCTGATCGACCAGGAAGGCCGCAC
CGTGAAAGAGGCGGCTGCACTGCTTGGCGTGCATCGCTCGACCCTGTACCGCGCACTTGAGCGCAGCGAG
GAAGTGACGCCCACCGAGGCCAGGCGGCGCGGTGCCTTCCGTGAGGACGCATTGACCGAGGCCGACGCCC
TGGCGGCCGCCGAGAATGAACGCCAAGAGGAACAAGCATGAAACCGCACCAGGACGGCCAGGACGAACCG
TTTTTCATTACCGAAGAGATCGAGGCGGAGATGATCGCGGCCGGGTACGTGTTCGAGCCGCCCGCGCACG
GCTCAACCGTGCGGCTGCATGAAATCCTGGCCGGTTTGTCTGATGCCAAGCTGGCGGCCTGGCCGGCCAG
CTTGGCCGCTGAAGAAACCGAGCGCCGCCGTCTAAAAAGGTGATGTGTATTTGAGTAAAACAGCTTGCGT
CATGCGGTCGCTGCGTATATGATGCGATGAGTAAATAAACAAATACGCAAGGGGAACGCATGAAGGTTAT
CGCTGTACTTAACCAGAAAGGCGGGTCAGGCAAGACGACCATCGCAACCCATCTAGCCCGCGCCCTGCAA
CTCGCCGGGGCCGATGTTCTGTTAGTCGATTCCGATCCCCAGGGCAGTGCCCGCGATTGGGCGGCCGTGC
GGGAAGATCAACCGCTAACCGTTGTCGGCATCGACCGCCCGACGATTGACCGCGACGTGAAGGCCATCGG
CCGGCGCGACTTCGTAGTGATCGACGGAGCGCCCCAGGCGGCGGACTTGGCTGTGTCCGCGATCAAGGCA
GCCGACTTCGTGCTGATTCCGGTGCAGCCAAGCCCTTACGACATATGGGCCACCGCCGACCTGGTGGAGC
TGGTTAAGCAGCGCATTGAGGTCACGGATGGAAGGCTACAAGCGGCCTTTGTCGTGTCGCGGGCGATCAA
AGGCACGCGCATCGGCGGTGAGGTTGCCGAGGCGCTGGCCGGGTACGAGCTGCCCATTCTTGAGTCCCGT
ATCACGCAGCGCGTGAGCTACCCAGGCACTGCCGCCGCCGGCACAACCGTTCTTGAATCAGAACCCGAGG
GCGACGCTGCCCGCGAGGTCCAGGCGCTGGCCGCTGAAATTAAATCAAAACTCATTTGAGTTAATGAGGT
AAAGAGAAAATGAGCAAAAGCACAAACACGCTAAGTGCCGGCCGTCCGAGCGCACGCAGCAGCAAGGCTG
CAACGTTGGCCAGCCTGGCAGACACGCCAGCCATGAAGCGGGTCAACTTTCAGTTGCCGGCGGAGGATCA
CACCAAGCTGAAGATGTACGCGGTACGCCAAGGCAAGACCATTACCGAGCTGCTATCTGAATACATCGCG
CAGCTACCAGAGTAAATGAGCAAATGAATAAATGAGTAGATGAATTTTAGCGGCTAAAGGAGGCGGCATG
GAAAATCAAGAACAACCAGGCACCGACGCCGTGGAATGCCCCATGTGTGGAGGAACGGGCGGTTGGCCAG
GCGTAAGCGGCTGGGTTGCCTGCCGGCCCTGCAATGGCACTGGAACCCCCAAGCCCGAGGAATCGGCGTG
AGCGGTCGCAAACCATCCGGCCCGGTACAAATCGGCGCGGCGCTGGGTGATGACCTGGTGGAGAAGTTGA
AGGCCGCGCAGGCCGCCCAGCGGCAACGCATCGAGGCAGAAGCACGCCCCGGTGAATCGTGGCAAGCGGC
CGCTGATCGAATCCGCAAAGAATCCCGGCAACCGCCGGCAGCCGGTGCGCCGTCGATTAGGAAGCCGCCC
AAGGGCGACGAGCAACCAGATTTTTTCGTTCCGATGCTCTATGACGTGGGCACCCGCGATAGTCGCAGCA
TCATGGACGTGGCCGTTTTCCGTCTGTCGAAGCGTGACCGACGAGCTGGCGAGGTGATCCGCTACGAGCT
TCCAGACGGGCACGTAGAGGTTTCCGCAGGGCCGGCCGGCATGGCCAGTGTGTGGGATTACGACCTGGTA
CTGATGGCGGTTTCCCATCTAACCGAATCCATGAACCGATACCGGGAAGGGAAGGGAGACAAGCCCGGCC
GCGTGTTCCGTCCACACGTTGCGGACGTACTCAAGTTCTGCCGGCGAGCCGATGGCGGAAAGCAGAAAGA
CGACCTGGTAGAAACCTGCATTCGGTTAAACACCACGCACGTTGCCATGCAGCGTACGAAGAAGGCCAAG
AACGGCCGCCTGGTGACGGTATCCGAGGGTGAAGCCTTGATTAGCCGCTACAAGATCGTAAAGAGCGAAA
CCGGGCGGCCGGAGTACATCGAGATCGAGCTAGCTGATTGGATGTACCGCGAGATCACAGAAGGCAAGAA
CCCGGACGTGCTGACGGTTCACCCCGATTACTTTTTGATCGATCCCGGCATCGGCCGTTTTCTCTACCGC
CTGGCACGCCGCGCCGCAGGCAAGGCAGAAGCCAGATGGTTGTTCAAGACGATCTACGAACGCAGTGGCA
GCGCCGGAGAGTTCAAGAAGTTCTGTTTCACCGTGCGCAAGCTGATCGGGTCAAATGACCTGCCGGAGTA
CGATTTGAAGGAGGAGGCGGGGCAGGCTGGCCCGATCCTAGTCATGCGCTACCGCAACCTGATCGAGGGC
GAAGCATCCGCCGGTTCCTAATGTACGGAGCAGATGCTAGGGCAAATTGCCCTAGCAGGGGAAAAAGGTC
GAAAAGGCCTCTTTCCTGTGGATAGCACGTACATTGGGAACCCAAAGCCGTACATTGGGAACCGGAACCC
GTACATTGGGAACCCAAAGCCGTACATTGGGAACCGGTCACACATGTAAGTGACTGATATAAAAGAGAAA
AAAGGCGATTTTTCCGCCTAAAACTCTTTAAAACTTATTAAAACTCTTAAAACCCGCCTGGCCTGTGCAT
AACTGTCTGGCCAGCGCACAGCCGAAGAGCTGCAAAAAGCGCCTACCCTTCGGTCGCTGCGCTCCCTACG
CCCCGCCGCTTCGCGTCGGCCTATCGCGGCCGCTGGCCGCTCAAAAATGGCTGGCCTACGGCCAGGCAAT
CTACCAGGGCGCGGACAAGCCGCGCCGTCGCCACTCGACCGCCGGCGCCCACATCAAGGCACCCTGCCTC
GCGCGTTTCGGTGATGACGGTGAAAACCTCTGACACATGCAGCTCCCGGAAACGGTCACAGCTTGTCTGT
AAGCGGATGCCGGGAGCAGACAAGCCCGTCAGGGCGCGTCAGCGGGTGTTGGCGGGTGTCGGGGCGCAGC
CATGACCCAGTCACGTAGCGATAGCGGAGTGTATACTGGCTTAACTATGCGGCATCAGAGCAGATTGTAC
TGAGAGTGCACCATATGCGGTGTGAAATACCGCACAGATGCGTAAGGAGAAAATACCGCATCAGGCGCTC
TTCCGCTTCCTCGCTCACTGACTCGCTGCGCTCGGTCGTTCGGCTGCGGCGAGCGGTATCAGCTCACTCA
AAGGCGGTAATACGGTTATCCACAGAATCAGGGGATAACGCAGGAAAGAACATGTGAGCAAAAGGCCAGC
AAAAGGCCAGGAACCGTAAAAAGGCCGCGTTGCTGGCGTTTTTCCATAGGCTCCGCCCCCCTGACGAGCA
TCACAAAAATCGACGCTCAAGTCAGAGGTGGCGAAACCCGACAGGACTATAAAGATACCAGGCGTTTCCC
CCTGGAAGCTCCCTCGTGCGCTCTCCTGTTCCGACCCTGCCGCTTACCGGATACCTGTCCGCCTTTCTCC
CTTCGGGAAGCGTGGCGCTTTCTCATAGCTCACGCTGTAGGTATCTCAGTTCGGTGTAGGTCGTTCGCTC
CAAGCTGGGCTGTGTGCACGAACCCCCCGTTCAGCCCGACCGCTGCGCCTTATCCGGTAACTATCGTCTT
GAGTCCAACCCGGTAAGACACGACTTATCGCCACTGGCAGCAGCCACTGGTAACAGGATTAGCAGAGCGA
GGTATGTAGGCGGTGCTACAGAGTTCTTGAAGTGGTGGCCTAACTACGGCTACACTAGAAGGACAGTATT
TGGTATCTGCGCTCTGCTGAAGCCAGTTACCTTCGGAAAAAGAGTTGGTAGCTCTTGATCCGGCAAACAA
ACCACCGCTGGTAGCGGTGGTTTTTTTGTTTGCAAGCAGCAGATTACGCGCAGAAAAAAAGGATCTCAAG
AAGATCCTTTGATCTTTTCTACGGGGTCTGACGCTCAGTGGAACGAAAACTCACGTTAAGGGATTTTGGT
CATGCATTCTAGGGAAGGTGCGAACAAGTCCCTGATATGAGATCATGTTTGTCATCTGGAGCCATAGAAC
AGGGTTCATC
[978 nt withheld, positions 14571-15548]
TAAAAACTGGGGATAACGCCTTAAATGGCGAAGAAACGGTCTAAATAGGCTGATTCAAGGCATTTACGGG
AGAAAAAATCGGCTCAAACATGAAGAAATGAAATGACTGAGTCAGCCGAGAAGAATTTCCCCGCTTATTC
GCACCTTCCCTAGGTACTAAAACAATTCATCCAGTAAAATATAATATTTTATTTTCTCCCAATCAGGCTT
GATCCCCAGTAAGTCAAAAAATAGCTCGACATACTGTTCTTCCCCGATATCCTCCCTGATCGACCGGACG
CAGAAGGCAATGTCATACCACTTGTCCGCCCTGCCGCTTCTCCCAAGATCAATAAAGCCACTTACTTTGC
CATCTTTCACAAAGATGTTGCTGTCTCCCAGGTCGCCGTGGGAAAAGACAAGTTCCTCTTCGGGCTTTTC
CGTCTTTAAAAAATCATACAGCTCGCGCGGATCTTTAAATGGAGTGTCTTCTTCCCAGTTTTCGCAATCC
ACATCGGCCAGATCGTTATTCAGTAAGTAATCCAATTCGGCTAAGCGGCTGTCTAAGCTATTCGTATAGG
GACAATCCGATATGTCGATGGAGTGAAAGAGCCTGATGCACTCCGCATACAGCTCGATAATCTTTTCAGG
GCTTTGTTCATCTTCATACTCTTCCGAGCAAAGGACGCCATCGGCCTCACTCATGAGCAGATTGCTCCAG
CCATCATGCCGTTCAAAGTGCAGGACCTTTGGAACAGGCAGCTTTCCTTCCAGCCATAGCATCATGTCCT
TTTCCCGTTCCACATCATAGGTGGTCCCTTTATACCGGCTGTCCGTCATTTTTAAATATAGGTTTTCATT
TTCTCCCACCAGCTTATATACCTTAGCAGGAGACATTCCTTCCGTATCTTTTACGCAGCGGTATTTTTCG
ATCAGTTTTTTCAATTCCGGTGATATTCTCATTTTAGCCATTTATTATTTCCTTCCTCTTTTCTACAGTA
TTTAAAGATACCCCAAGAAGCTAATTATAACAAGACGAACTCCAATTCACTGTTCCTTGCATTCTAAAAC
CTTAAATACCAGAAAACAGCTTTTTCAAAGTTGTTTTCAAAGTTGGCGTATAACATAGTATCGACGGAGC
CGATTTTGAAACCGCGGTGATCACAGGCAGCAACGCTCTGTCATCGTTACAATCAACATGCTACCCTCCG
CGAGATCATCCGTGTTTCAAACCCGGCAGCTTAGTTGCCGTTCTTCCGAATAGCATCGGTAACATGAGCA
AAGTCTGC
